Addgene plasmid #68920: pAT783
Purpose: NanoLuc expressed constiutively from PAM2 and RC500 RBS, pNBU2 backbone, AmpR
Depositing lab: Timothy Lu & Christopher Voigt. Depositing organization: Massachusetts Institute of Technology. Publication: Programming a Human Commensal Bacterium, Bacteroides thetaiotaomicron, to Sense and Respond to Stimuli in the Murine Gut Microbiota. Mimee M, Tucker AC, Voigt CA, Lu TK. Cell Syst. 2015 Jul 29;1(1):62-71. doi: 10.1016/j.cels.2015.06.001. PubMed 26918244.
Backbone
  Vector backbone: pNBU2
  Total vector size (bp): 5787
  Vector type: Bacterial Expression
  Selectable markers: Erythromycin in Bacteroides
Growth in bacteria
  Bacterial resistance: Ampicillin, 100 μg/mL
  Growth temperature: 37°C
  Growth strain: Pir1
  Copy number: Low Copy
Gene/Insert
  Gene/Insert name: NanoLuc
  Insert size (bp): 516
Terms and licenses: Academic/Nonprofit Terms; Industry Terms: Not Available to Industry
How to cite: pAT783 was a gift from Timothy Lu & Christopher Voigt (Addgene plasmid # 68920 ; http://n2t.net/addgene:68920 ; RRID:Addgene_68920)
