[The description below was written by a language model from this plasmid's Addgene catalogue record and pLannotate feature annotations shown in this document.]
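Description:
pAT783 is a 5,787 bp bacterial expression plasmid built on the pNBU2 backbone, designed to deliver a constitutive luciferase reporter into Bacteroides, with the associated work focused on the human gut commensal Bacteroides thetaiotaomicron. It is maintained in E. coli through the R6K γ origin, which fires only when the R6K pi initiator protein is supplied in trans. This explains its propagation at low copy in a pir-expressing host strain. Selection in E. coli relies on the β-lactamase gene (AmpR) for ampicillin resistance. An erm-family rRNA methyltransferase, annotated by similarity to ermC', matches the recorded erythromycin selection in Bacteroides. An incP oriT with an adjacent traJ fragment allows the plasmid to be mobilised by conjugation from a suitable E. coli donor into the recipient. pNBU2-type vectors cannot replicate in Bacteroides and are generally maintained there by site-specific chromosomal integration. However, the automated feature table does not annotate an integrase or attachment site, and roughly the first 1.8 kb of the sequence carries no annotation.

The payload is NanoLuc, an engineered luciferase derived from the catalytic subunit of the Oplophorus gracilirostris (deep-sea shrimp) enzyme. The annotation software detects it as a match to that protein, located just downstream of a multiple cloning site fragment. The matched interval is somewhat longer than the 516 bp insert size recorded. According to the record, expression is driven constitutively by the PAM2 promoter together with the RC500 ribosome binding site, although neither element appears in the feature table. The construct serves as a luminescent readout for one promoter–RBS combination, useful for characterising and comparing the strength of genetic parts when engineering Bacteroides gene expression.
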