Features (pLannotate 1.2.2; 8 found; start..end, strand, type, name):
   1839..2567    -  CDS            ermC': ERM_BACIU - Experimental evidence at protein level: Swiss-Prot protein existence level 1. This protein produces a dimethylation of the adenine residue at position 2085 in 23S rRNA, resulting in reduced affinity between ribosomes and macrolide-lincosamide-streptogramin B antibiotics. From Bacillus subtilis.
   3038..3054    +  promoter       AmpR promoter (fragment): bla
   3055..3915    +  CDS            AmpR: β-lactamase; bla; confers resistance to ampicillin, carbenicillin, and related antibiotics
   3968..4013    -  CDS            traJ (fragment): oriT-recognizing protein; traJ
   4046..4155    -  oriT           oriT: incP origin of transfer
   4326..4714    +  rep_origin     R6K γ ori: γ replication origin from E. coli plasmid R6K; requires the R6K initiator protein pi for replication
   4726..4747    +  misc_feature   MCS (fragment): pBluescript multiple cloning site
   4989..5588    +  CDS            LUCI_OPLGR: Experimental evidence at protein level: Swiss-Prot protein existence level 1. Catalytic subunit of oplophorus-luciferin 2-monooxygenase. Oxidoreductase that converts coelenterazine (the oplophorus luciferin) to coelenteramide under emission of blue light with a maximum at 454 nm. Is also active with bisdeoxycoelenterazine. From Oplophorus gracilirostris (Luminous shrimp).
>Addgene plasmid #68920 | pAT783 | depositor full sequence | sequence record 121341 | pAT783 sequence 5787 bps
ATCCATCAAAATTCGTTTTCTCTATGTTGGATTCCTTGTTGCTCATATTGTGATGATAATTTCTACAAAT
ATAGTCATTGGTAACTATCTATGAAACTGTTTGATACTTTTATAGTTGATTAAACTTGTTCATGGCATTT
GCCTTAATATCATCCGCTATGTCAATGTAGGGTTTCATAGCTTTGTAGTCGCTGTGTCCCGTCCATTTCA
TGACCACCTGTGCCGGGATTCCGAGAGCCAGCGCATTGCAGATGAATGTCCTTCTTCCTGCATGGGTACT
GAGCAAAGCGTATTTGGGTGTGACTTCATCAATACGTTCATTTCCCTTGTAGTAGGTTTCCCGTACAGGC
TCGTTGATTTCTGCCAGTTCGCCCAGCTCTTTCAGGTAATCGTTCATCTTCTGGTTGCTGATGACGGGCA
GAGCCATGTAATTCTCGAAATGGATGTCCTTGTATTTGTCCAGTATGGCTTTGCTGTATTTGTTCAGTTC
AATCGTCAGGCTGTCGGCAGTCTTGACTGTGGTTATTTCGATGTGGTCGGACTTCACATCGCTTCTTTTC
AGATTGCGAACATCCGAATACCGCAAACTCGTAAAGCAGCAGAACAGGAAAACATCACGCACACGTTCCA
GGTATTGCTTATCCTTGGGTATCTGGTAGTCTTTCAGCTTGTTCAGTTCATCCCAAGTCAGGAAGATTAC
TTTTTTCGAGGTGGTTTTCAGTTTCGGTTTGAACGTATCGTATGCAATGTTCTGATGATGTCCTTTCTTG
AAGCTCCAGCGCAGGAACCATTTGAGGAATCCCATTTGCTTGCCGATGGTGCTGTTTCTCATATCCTTGG
TGTCACGCAGGAAGTTGACGTATTCGTTCAATCCAAACTCGTTGAAATAGTTGAACGTTGCATCCTCCTT
GAACTCTTTGAGGTGGTTCCTCACTGCTGCAAATTTTTCATAGGTGGATGCCGTCCAGTTATTCTGGTTA
CCGCACTCTTTTACAAACTCATCGAACACCTCCCAAAAGCTGACAGGGGCTTCTTCCGGCTGTTCTTCGC
TGGTGTCTTTCATTCTCATGTTGAAAGCTTCCTTCAACTGTTGGGTCGTTGGCATGACCTCCTGCACCTC
AAATTCCTTGAAAATATTCTGGATTTCGGCATAGTATTTCAGCAAGTCCGTATTGATTTCGGCTGCACTT
TGCTTTAGCTTGTTGGTACATCCGCTCTTTACCCGCTGCTTATCTGCATCCCATTTGGCTACGTCAATCC
GGTAGCCCGTTGTAAACTCGATGCGTTGGCTGGCAAAGATGACACGCATACGGATGGGTACGTTCTCTAC
GATTGGCACACCGTTCTTTTTCCGGCTCTCCAATGCAAAAATGATGTTGCGCTTGATATTCATAATTGGG
TGCGTTTGAAATTCTACACCCAAATATACACCCAATTATTGAGATAGCAAAAGACATTTAGAAACATTTA
CTTTTACTCTATATTGTAATTTACACTTGATTATCAGTCGTTTGCAGTCTTATGATATTCTGTGAAAGTA
TAAGTTCGAGAGCCTGTCTCTCCGCAAAAAACGCTGAAAATCAGCAGATTGCAAAACAAACACCCTGTTT
TACACCCAAGAATGTAAAGTCGGCTGTTTTTGTTTTATTTAAGATAATACAACCACTACATAATAAAAGA
GTAGCGATATTAAAAGAATCCGATGAGAAAAGACTAATATTTATCTATCCATTCAGTTTGATTTTTCAGG
ACTTTACATCGTCCTGAAAGTATTTGTTGGTACCGGTACCGAGGACGCGTAAACATTTACAGTTGCATGT
GGCCTATTGTTTTTAGCCGTTAAATATTTTATAACTATTAAATAGCGATACAAATTGTTCGAAACTAATA
TTGTTTATATCATATATTCTCGCATGTTTTAAAGCTTTATTAAATTGATTTTTTGTAAACAGTTTTTCGT
ACTCTTTGTTAACCCATTTCATTACAAAAGTTTCATATTTTTTTCTCTCTTTAAATGCCATTTTTGCTGG
CTTTCTTTTTAATACAATTAATGTGCTATCCACTTTAGGTTTTGGATGGAAATAATACCTAGGAATTTTT
GCTAATATAGAAATATCTACCTCTGCCATTAACAGCAATGCTAGTGATCTGTTTGTATCTAATAACATTT
TAGCAAAACCATATTCCACTATTAAATAACTTATTGTGGCTGAACTTTCAAAAACAATTTTTCGAATTAT
ATTTGTGCTTATGTTGTAAGGTATGCTGCCAAATATTTTATATGGATTGTGGCTAGGAAATGTAAATTTC
AGTATATCATCATTTACTATTTGATAGTTAGGATAATTTAAGAGCTTATTACGAGTTACCTCACATAATT
TAGAATCAATTTCTATCGCCGTTACAAAATTACATCTCTTTACCAATCCAGCAGTAAAATGACCTTTCCC
TGCACCTATTTCAAAGATGTTATCTTTTTCATCTAAACTTATGCAATTCATTATTTTTTCTATGTGATAT
TTTGAAGTAATAAAATTTTGACTATCTTTTATATTTACTTTGTTCATTATAACCTCTCCTTAATTTATTG
CATCTCTTTTCGAATATTTATGTTTTTTGAGAAAAGAACGTACTCATGGTTCATCCCGATATGCGTATCG
GTCTGTATATCAGCAACTTTCTATGTGTTTCAACTACAATAGTCATCTATTCTCATCTTTCTGAGTCCAC
CCCCTGCAAAGCCCCTCTTTACGACATAAAAATTCGGTCGGAAAAGGTATGCAAAAGATGTTTCTCTCTT
TAAGAGAAACTCTTCGGGATGCAAAAATATGAAAATAACTCCAATTCACCAAATTATATAGCGACTTTTT
TACAAAATGCTAAAATTTGTTGATTTCCGTCAAGCAATTGTTGAGCAAAAATGTCTTTTACGATAAAATG
ATACCTCAATATCAACTGTTTAGCAAAACGATATTTCTCTTAAAGAGAGAAACACCTTTTTGTTCACCAA
TCCCCGACTTTTAATCCCGCGGCCATGATTGAAAAAGGAAGAGTATGAGTATTCAACATTTCCGTGTCGC
CCTTATTCCCTTTTTTGCGGCATTTTGCCTTCCTGTTTTTGCTCACCCAGAAACGCTGGTGAAAGTAAAA
GATGCTGAAGATCAGTTGGGTGCACGAGTGGGTTACATCGAACTGGATCTCAACAGCGGTAAGATCCTTG
AGAGTTTTCGCCCCGAAGAACGTTTTCCAATGATGAGCACTTTTAAAGTTCTGCTATGTGGCGCGGTATT
ATCCCGTATTGACGCCGGGCAAGAGCAACTCGGTCGCCGCATACACTATTCTCAGAATGACTTGGTTGAG
TACTCACCAGTCACAGAAAAGCATCTTACGGATGGCATGACAGTAAGAGAATTATGCAGTGCTGCCATAA
CCATGAGTGATAACACTGCGGCCAACTTACTTCTGACAACGATCGGAGGACCGAAGGAGCTAACCGCTTT
TTTGCACAACATGGGGGATCATGTAACTCGCCTTGATCGTTGGGAACCGGAGCTGAATGAAGCCATACCA
AACGACGAGCGTGACACCACGATGCCTGTAGCAATGGCAACAACGTTGCGCAAACTATTAACTGGCGAAC
TACTTACTCTAGCTTCCCGGCAACAATTAATAGACTGGATGGAGGCGGATAAAGTTGCAGGACCACTTCT
GCGCTCGGCCCTTCCGGCTGGCTGGTTTATTGCTGATAAATCTGGAGCCGGTGAGCGTGGGTCTCGCGGT
ATCATTGCAGCACTGGGGCCAGATGGTAAGCCCTCCCGTATCGTAGTTATCTACACGACGGGGAGTCAGG
CAACTATGGATGAACGAAATAGACAGATCGCTGAGATAGGTGCCTCACTGATTAAGCATTGGTAACTGTC
AGACCAAGTTTACTCATAACGCGTCAATTCGAGGGGGATCAATTCCGTGATAGGTGGGCTGCCCTTCCTG
GTTGGCTTGGTTTCATCAGCCATCCGCTTGCCCTCATCTGTTACGCCGGCGGTAGCCGGCCAGCCTCGCA
GAGCAGGATTCCCGTTGAGCACCGCCAGGTGCGAATAAGGGACAGTGAAGAAGGAACACCCGCTCGCGGG
TGGGCCTACTTCACCTATCCTGCCCGGCTGACGCCGTTGGATACACCAAGGAAAGTCTACACGAACCCTT
TGGCAAAATCCTGTATATCGTGCGAAAAAGGATGGATATACCGAAAAAATCGCTATAATGACCCCGAAGC
AGGGTTATGCAGCGGAAAACGGAATTGATCCGGCCACGATGCGTCCGGCGTAGAGGATCTGAAGATCAGC
AGTTCAACCTGTTGATAGTACGTACTAAGCTCTCATGTTTCACGTACTAAGCTCTCATGTTTAACGTACT
AAGCTCTCATGTTTAACGAACTAAACCCTCATGGCTAACGTACTAAGCTCTCATGGCTAACGTACTAAGC
TCTCATGTTTCACGTACTAAGCTCTCATGTTTGAACAATAAAATTAATATAAATCAGCAACTTAAATAGC
CTCTAAGGTTTTAAGTTTTATAAGAAAAAAAAGAATATATAAGGCTTTTAAAGCTTTTAAGGTTTAACGG
TTGTGGACAACAAGCCAGGGATGTAACGCACTGAGAAGCCCTTAGAGCCTCTCAAAGCAATTTTGAGTGA
CACAGGAACACTTAACGGCTGACATGGGAATTCCCCTCCACCGCGGTGGCGGCCGCTGATCTGGAAGAAG
CAATGAAAGCTGCTGTTAAGTCTCCGAATCAGGTATTGTTCCTGACAGGTGTATTCCCATCCGGTAAACG
CGGATACTTTGCAGTTGATCTGACTCAGGAATAAATTATAAATTAAGGTAAGAAGATTGTAGGATAAGCT
AATGAAATAGAAAAAGGATGCCGTCACACAACTTGTCGGCATTCTTTTTTGTTTTATTAGTTGAAAATAT
AGTGAAAAAGTTGCCTAAATATGTATGTTAACAAATTCTTTGCAACAGCATAGCTCAGCACAGGCACTCC
AATAGGCCTTTCGGTCCACACTCTCTATAGGCAAAATGGTTTTTACTCTGGAAGATTTTGTTGGCGATTG
GCGTCAGACCGCGGGTTATAATTTGGATCAAGTCCTGGAACAGGGTGGCGTAAGCTCTCTGTTCCAGAAC
CTGGGTGTGAGCGTGACGCCGATTCAGCGCATCGTTCTGTCCGGCGAGAACGGTCTGAAAATTGATATTC
ATGTGATCATCCCGTACGAAGGCCTGAGCGGTGACCAAATGGGTCAAATCGAGAAAATCTTTAAAGTCGT
CTACCCAGTTGACGATCACCACTTCAAGGTTATCTTGCATTACGGTACGCTGGTGATTGATGGTGTGACC
CCGAATATGATTGACTATTTCGGCCGTCCGTATGAAGGCATTGCCGTTTTTGACGGTAAAAAGATCACCG
TCACCGGTACCCTGTGGAATGGCAATAAGATTATTGACGAGCGTCTGATTAACCCGGACGGCAGCCTGCT
GTTCCGCGTGACCATCAACGGTGTCACGGGTTGGCGTCTGTGCGAGCGCATCCTGGCATAATGAACTGCA
CTTGCTTTGATAATTAATGATAAACAATCTAAAAGCACTCTAATCGTTATCGGAGTGCTTTTAGATTACT
AATCAAATTGCTTCTACTAATTGCCTATCTTCCAGTGATGGAACAGCATTTGTGCATTGGCTGCAACAAT
CAGCCTTACTTGTGCCTGTTCTATTTCCGAACCGACCGCTTGTATGA
