>Addgene plasmid #68920 | pAT783 | addgene partial sequence | sequence record 126472 | pGP704-R 5'-aacaagccagggatgtaacg-3'
GGCGGCCGCTGATCTGGAAGAAGCAATGAAAGCTGCTGTTAAGTCTCCGAATCAGGTATTGTTCCTGACA
GGTGTATTCCCATCCGGTAAACGCGGATACTTTGCAGTTGATCTGACTCAGGAATAAATTATAAATTAAG
GTAAGAAGATTGTAGGATAAGCTAATGAAATAGAAAAAGGATGCCGTCACACAACTTGTCGGCATTCTTT
TTTGTTTTATTAGTTGAAAATATAGTGAAAAAGTTGCCTAAATATGTATGTTAACAAATTCTTTGCAACA
GCATAGCTCAGCACAGGCACTCCAATAGGCCTTTCGGTCCACACTCTCTATAGGCAAAATGGTTTTTACT
CTGGAAGATTTTGTTGGCGATTGGCGTCAGACCGCGGGTTATAATTTGGATCAAGTCCTGGAACAGGGTG
GCGTAAGCTCTCTGTTCCAGAACCTGGGTGTGAGCGTGACGCCGATTCAGCGCATCGTTCTGTCCGGCGA
GAACGGTCTGAAAATTGATATTCATGTGATCATCCCGTACGAAGGCCTGAGCGGTGACCAAATGGGTCAA
ATCGAGAAAATCTTTAAAGTCGTCTACCCAGTTGACGATCACCACTTCAAGGTTATCTTGCATTACGGTA
CGCTGGTGATTGATGGTGTGACCCCGAATATGATTGACTATTTCGGCCGTCCGTATGAAGGCATTGCCGT
TTTTGACGGTAAAAAGATCACCGTCACCGGTACCCTGTGGAATGGCAATAAGATTATTGACGAGCGTCTG
ATTAACCCGGACGGCAGCCTGCTGTTCCGCGTGACCATCAACGGTGTCACGGGT
