>Addgene plasmid #68920 | pAT783 | addgene partial sequence | sequence record 126473 | hhvEBNA1-R 5'-TGGAATAGCAAGGGCAGTTC-3'
GATGGTCACGCGGAACAGCAGGCTGCCGTCCGGGTTAATCAGACGCTCGTCAATAATCTTATTGCCATTC
CACAGGGTACCGGTGACGGTGATCTTTTTACCGTCAAAAACGGCAATGCCTTCATACGGACGGCCGAAAT
AGTCAATCATATTCGGGGTCACACCATCAATCACCAGCGTACCGTAATGCAAGATAACCTTGAAGTGGTG
ATCGTCAACTGGGTAGACGACTTTAAAGATTTTCTCGATTTGACCCATTTGGTCACCGCTCAGGCCTTCG
TACGGGATGATCACATGAATATCAATTTTCAGACCGTTCTCGCCGGACAGAACGATGCGCTGAATCGGCG
TCACGCTCACACCCAGGTTCTGGAACAGAGAGCTTACGCCACCCTGTTCCAGGACTTGATCCAAATTATA
ACCCGCGGTCTGACGCCAATCGCCAACAAAATCTTCCAGAGTAAAAACCATTTTGCCTATAGAGAGTGTG
GACCGAAAGGCCTATTGGAGTGCCTGTGCTGAGCTATGCTGTTGCAAAGAATTTGTTAACATACATATTT
AGGCAACTTTTTCACTATATTTTCAACTAATAAAACAAAAAAGAATGCCGACAAGTTGTGTGACGGCATC
CTTTTTCTATTTCATTAGCTTATCCTACAATCTTCTTACCTTAATTTATAATTTATTCCTGAGTCAGATC
AACTGCAAAGTATCCGCGTTTACCGGATGGGAATACACCTGTCAGGAACAATACC
